Addgene plasmid #123531: pMK-ndhD 5'UTR
Purpose: MoChlo kit
Depositing lab: Scott Lenaghan & C. Neal Stewart. Depositing organization: University of Tennessee Institute of Agriculture. Publication: MoChlo: A versatile modular cloning toolbox for chloroplast biotechnology. Occhialini A, Piatek A, Pfotenhauer AC, Frazier TP, Stewart CN, Lenaghan S. Plant Physiol. 2019 Jan 24. pii: pp.18.01220. doi: 10.1104/pp.18.01220. PubMed 30679266.
Backbone
  Vector backbone: pMK-T
  Vector type: Synthetic Biology
Growth in bacteria
  Bacterial resistance: Kanamycin, 50 μg/mL
  Growth temperature: 37°C
  Growth strain: Top10
  Copy number: High Copy
Gene/Insert
  Gene/Insert name: ndhD 5'UTR
  Cloning method: Restriction Enzyme; 5′ cloning site Unknown (unknown if destroyed)
Terms and licenses: Academic/Nonprofit Terms; Industry Terms: Not Available to Industry
Depositor comments: All inserts have been produced by gene synthesis and cloned in the indicated backbone vector. The insert is a chloroplast 5'UTR fusion designed for Golden-Gate cloning. The Original Material was developed in the performance of research that was funded by Grant Nos. ARPA-E: DE-AR000660 & DARPA: D17AC00016.
How to cite: pMK-ndhD 5'UTR was a gift from Scott Lenaghan & C. Neal Stewart (Addgene plasmid # 123531 ; http://n2t.net/addgene:123531 ; RRID:Addgene_123531)
