[The description below was written by a language model from this plasmid's Addgene catalogue record and pLannotate feature annotations shown in this document.]
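Description:
pMK-ndhD 5'UTR is a small (about 2.45 kb) bacterial cloning plasmid that stores a single standardized part of the MoChlo modular cloning toolbox for chloroplast biotechnology. It is built on the pMK-T backbone, a gene-synthesis carrier vector, and is classed as a synthetic biology construct. Propagation in E. coli relies on a high-copy ColE1/pUC-type origin, and selection is by kanamycin through an aminoglycoside phosphotransferase (NeoR/KanR) gene that the annotation places directly downstream of an AmpR (bla) promoter. The remaining annotated elements are backbone remnants: fragments of an M13 origin, lacZα, lacI and an RSF origin, plus a T7 promoter. These fragments are unlikely to be functionally relevant to the part itself.

The payload is the ndhD 5'UTR, described by the depositor as a chloroplast 5'UTR fusion made by gene synthesis and designed for Golden Gate cloning. The automated feature table does not annotate the insert. It most plausibly sits in the unannotated stretch between the T7 promoter and the lacI fragment, but the record does not confirm this. The record also does not give the source species of the UTR, what it is fused to, the Type IIS enzyme used, or the flanking overhangs. In plastid expression cassettes, a 5'UTR lies between promoter and coding sequence and influences transcript stability and translation initiation. This plasmid therefore serves as a basic-part donor: the UTR module would be released and assembled in a defined order with promoter, coding sequence and 3'UTR parts to build chloroplast transformation constructs. It is not an expression vector itself.
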