Features (pLannotate 1.2.2; 8 found; start..end, strand, type, name):
      3..134     -  rep_origin     M13 ori (fragment): M13 bacteriophage origin of replication; arrow indicates direction of (+) strand synthesis
    155..311     -  CDS            lacZα (fragment): LacZα fragment of β-galactosidase; lacZ fragment
    320..338     +  promoter       T7 promoter: promoter for bacteriophage T7 RNA polymerase
    565..612     -  CDS            lacI (fragment): lac repressor; lacI; The lac repressor binds to the lac operator to inhibit transcription in E. coli. This inhibition can be relieved by adding lactose or isopropyl-β-D-thiogalactopyranoside (IPTG).
    649..689     -  rep_origin     RSF ori (fragment): Plasmids containing the RSF 1030 origin of replication can be propagated in E. coli cells that contain additional plasmids with compatible origins.
    767..1355    -  rep_origin     ori: high-copy-number ColE1/pMB1/pBR322/pUC origin of replication
   1529..2323    -  CDS            NeoR/KanR: aminoglycoside phosphotransferase confers resistance to neomycin, kanamycin, and G418 (Geneticin®)
   2324..2428    -  promoter       AmpR promoter: bla
>Addgene plasmid #123531 | pMK-ndhD 5'UTR | addgene full sequence | sequence record 247920 | Addgene NGS Result
CTAAATTGTAAGCGTTAATATTTTGTTAAAATTCGCGTTAAATTTTTGTTAAATCAGCTCATTTTTTAAC
CAATAGGCCGAAATCGGCAAAATCCCTTATAAATCAAAAGAATAGACCGAGATAGGGTTGAGTGGCCGCT
ACAGGGCGCTCCCATTCGCCATTCAGGCTGCGCAACTGTTGGGAAGGGCGTTTCGGTGCGGGCCTCTTCG
CTATTACGCCAGCTGGCGAAAGGGGGATGTGCTGCAAGGCGATTAAGTTGGGTAACGCCAGGGTTTTCCC
AGTCACGACGTTGTAAAACGACGGCCAGTGAGCGCGACGTAATACGACTCACTATAGGGCGAATTGAAGG
AAGGCCGTCAAGGCCACGTGTCTTGTCCAGAGCTCGGTCTCATACTTACGTTCGAGAAAACTCTACTTGA
ATCCATTTAATTTTTTTTACCGACAAACCTGTGCTCGAAAATCACAATATTTTGAGCACGGGTTTTTATG
GTCCAAGTGTATCTTGTCTTTACTAATGTGAGACCGGTACCTGGAGCACAAGACTGGCCTCATGGGCCTT
CCTTTCACTGCCCGCTTTCCAGTCGGGAAACCTGTCGTGCCAGCTGCATTAACATGGTCATAGCTGTTTC
CTTGCGTATTGGGCGCTCTCCGCTTCCTCGCTCACTGACTCGCTGCGCTCGGTCGTTCGGGTAAAGCCTG
GGGTGCCTAATGAGCAAAAGGCCAGCAAAAGGCCAGGAACCGTAAAAAGGCCGCGTTGCTGGCGTTTTTC
CATAGGCTCCGCCCCCCTGACGAGCATCACAAAAATCGACGCTCAAGTCAGAGGTGGCGAAACCCGACAG
GACTATAAAGATACCAGGCGTTTCCCCCTGGAAGCTCCCTCGTGCGCTCTCCTGTTCCGACCCTGCCGCT
TACCGGATACCTGTCCGCCTTTCTCCCTTCGGGAAGCGTGGCGCTTTCTCATAGCTCACGCTGTAGGTAT
CTCAGTTCGGTGTAGGTCGTTCGCTCCAAGCTGGGCTGTGTGCACGAACCCCCCGTTCAGCCCGACCGCT
GCGCCTTATCCGGTAACTATCGTCTTGAGTCCAACCCGGTAAGACACGACTTATCGCCACTGGCAGCAGC
CACTGGTAACAGGATTAGCAGAGCGAGGTATGTAGGCGGTGCTACAGAGTTCTTGAAGTGGTGGCCTAAC
TACGGCTACACTAGAAGAACAGTATTTGGTATCTGCGCTCTGCTGAAGCCAGTTACCTTCGGAAAAAGAG
TTGGTAGCTCTTGATCCGGCAAACAAACCACCGCTGGTAGCGGTGGTTTTTTTGTTTGCAAGCAGCAGAT
TACGCGCAGAAAAAAAGGATCTCAAGAAGATCCTTTGATCTTTTCTACGGGGTCTGACGCTCAGTGGAAC
GAAAACTCACGTTAAGGGATTTTGGTCATGAGATTATCAAAAAGGATCTTCACCTAGATCCTTTTAAATT
AAAAATGAAGTTTTAAATCAATCTAAAGTATATATGAGTAAACTTGGTCTGACAGTTATTAGAAAAATTC
ATCCAGCAGACGATAAAACGCAATACGCTGGCTATCCGGTGCCGCAATGCCATACAGCACCAGAAAACGA
TCCGCCCATTCGCCGCCCAGTTCTTCCGCAATATCACGGGTGGCCAGCGCAATATCCTGATAACGATCCG
CCACGCCCAGACGGCCGCAATCAATAAAGCCGCTAAAACGGCCATTTTCCACCATAATGTTCGGCAGGCA
CGCATCACCATGGGTCACCACCAGATCTTCGCCATCCGGCATGCTCGCTTTCAGACGCGCAAACAGCTCT
GCCGGTGCCAGGCCCTGATGTTCTTCATCCAGATCATCCTGATCCACCAGGCCCGCTTCCATACGGGTAC
GCGCACGTTCAATACGATGTTTCGCCTGATGATCAAACGGACAGGTCGCCGGGTCCAGGGTATGCAGACG
ACGCATGGCATCCGCCATAATGCTCACTTTTTCTGCCGGCGCCAGATGGCTAGACAGCAGATCCTGACCC
GGCACTTCGCCCAGCAGCAGCCAATCACGGCCCGCTTCGGTCACCACATCCAGCACCGCCGCACACGGAA
CACCGGTGGTGGCCAGCCAGCTCAGACGCGCCGCTTCATCCTGCAGCTCGTTCAGCGCACCGCTCAGATC
GGTTTTCACAAACAGCACCGGACGACCCTGCGCGCTCAGACGAAACACCGCCGCATCAGAGCAGCCAATG
GTCTGCTGCGCCCAATCATAGCCAAACAGACGTTCCACCCACGCTGCCGGGCTACCCGCATGCAGGCCAT
CCTGTTCAATCATACTCTTCCTTTTTCAATATTATTGAAGCATTTATCAGGGTTATTGTCTCATGAGCGG
ATACATATTTGAATGTATTTAGAAAAATAAACAAATAGGGGTTCCGCGCACATTTCCCCGAAAAGTGCCA
C
