>Addgene plasmid #123531 | pMK-ndhD 5'UTR | depositor partial sequence | sequence record 235685 | ndhD 5'UTR
TACGTTCGAGAAAACTCTACTTGAATCCATTTAATTTTTTTTACCGACAAACCTGTGCTCGAAAATCACA
ATATTTTGAGCACGGGTTTTTATGGTCCAAGTGTATCTTGTCTTTACT
